>Addgene plasmid #91993 | MSCV-Puro-FH-AGO2-5xE | addgene full sequence | sequence record 202320 | Addgene NGS Result
TGAAAGACCCCACCTGTAGGTTTGGCAAGCTAGCTTAAGTAACGCCATTTTGCAAGGCATGGAAAATACA
TAACTGAGAATAGAGAAGTTCAGATCAAGGTTAGGAACAGAGAGACAGCAGAATATGGGCCAAACAGGAT
ATCTGTGGTAAGCAGTTCCTGCCCCGGCTCAGGGCCAAGAACAGATGGTCCCCAGATGCGGTCCCGCCCT
CAGCAGTTTCTAGAGAACCATCAGATGTTTCCAGGGTGCCCCAAGGACCTGAAATGACCCTGTGCCTTAT
TTGAACTAACCAATCAGTTCGCTTCTCGCTTCTGTTCGCGCGCTTCTGCTCCCCGAGCTCAATAAAAGAG
CCCACAACCCCTCACTCGGCGCGCCAGTCCTCCGATAGACTGCGTCGCCCGGGTACCCGTATTCCCAATA
AAGCCTCTTGCTGTTTGCATCCGAATCGTGGACTCGCTGATCCTTGGGAGGGTCTCCTCAGATTGATTGA
CTGCCCACCTCGGGGGTCTTTCATTTGGAGGTTCCACCGAGATTTGGAGACCCCTGCCCAGGGACCACCG
ACCCCCCCGCCGGGAGGTAAGCTGGCCAGCGGTCGTTTCGTGTCTGTCTCTGTCTTTGTGCGTGTTTGTG
CCGGCATCTAATGTTTGCGCCTGCGTCTGTACTAGTTAGCTAACTAGCTCTGTATCTGGCGGACCCGTGG
TGGAACTGACGAGTTCTGAACACCCGGCCGCAACCCTGGGAGACGTCCCAGGGACTTTGGGGGCCGTTTT
TGTGGCCCGACCTGAGGAAGGGAGTCGATGTGGAATCCGACCCCGTCAGGATATGTGGTTCTGGTAGGAG
ACGAGAACCTAAAACAGTTCCCGCCTCCGTCTGAATTTTTGCTTTCGGTTTGGAACCGAAGCCGCGCGTC
TTGTCTGCTGCAGCGCTGCAGCATCGTTCTGTGTTGTCTCTGTCTGACTGTGTTTCTGTATTTGTCTGAA
AATTAGGGCCAGACTGTTACCACTCCCTTAAGTTTGACCTTAGGTCACTGGAAAGATGTCGAGCGGATCG
CTCACAACCAGTCGGTAGATGTCAAGAAGAGACGTTGGGTTACCTTCTGCTCTGCAGAATGGCCAACCTT
TAACGTCGGATGGCCGCGAGACGGCACCTTTAACCGAGACCTCATCACCCAGGTTAAGATCAAGGTCTTT
TCACCTGGCCCGCATGGACACCCAGACCAGGTCCCCTACATCGTGACCTGGGAAGCCTTGGCTTTTGACC
CCCCTCCCTGGGTCAAGCCCTTTGTACACCCTAAGCCTCCGCCTCCTCTTCCTCCATCCGCCCCGTCTCT
CCCCCTTGAACCTCCTCGTTCGACCCCGCCTCGATCCTCCCTTTATCCAGCCCTCACTCCTTCTCTAGGC
GCCGGAATTAGATCTCTCGAGGTTAACGAATTCGCCATGGACTACAAGGACGACGATGACAAGTACCCTT
ATGACGTGCCCGATTACGCTAGCGGCCGCATGTACTCGGGAGCCGGCCCCGCACTTGCACCTCCTGCGCC
GCCGCCCCCCATCCAAGGATATGCCTTCAAGCCTCCACCTAGACCCGACTTTGGGACCTCCGGGAGAACA
ATCAAATTACAGGCCAATTTCTTCGAAATGGACATCCCCAAAATTGACATCTATCATTATGAATTGGATA
TCAAGCCAGAGAAGTGCCCGAGGAGAGTTAACAGGGAAATCGTGGAACACATGGTCCAGCACTTTAAAAC
ACAGATCTTTGGGGATCGGAAGCCCGTGTTTGACGGCAGGAAGAATCTATACACAGCCATGCCCCTTCCG
ATTGGGAGGGACAAGGTGGAGCTGGAGGTCACGCTGCCAGGAGAAGGCAAGGATCGCATCTTCAAGGTGT
CCATCAAGTGGGTGTCCTGCGTGAGCTTGCAGGCGTTACACGATGCACTTTCAGGGCGGCTGCCCAGCGT
CCCTTTTGAGACGATCCAGGCCCTGGACGTGGTCATGAGGCACTTGCCATCCATGAGGTACACCCCCGTG
GGCCGCTCCTTCTTCACCGCGTCCGAAGGCTGCTCTAACCCTCTTGGCGGGGGCCGAGAAGTGTGGTTTG
GCTTCCATCAGTCCGTCCGGCCTTCTCTCTGGAAAATGATGCTGAATATTGATGTGTCAGCAACAGCGTT
TTACAAGGCACAGCCAGTAATCGAGTTTGTTTGTGAAGTTTTGGATTTTAAAAGTATTGAAGAACAACAA
AAACCTCTGACAGATTCCCAAAGGGTAAAGTTTACCAAAGAAATTAAAGGTCTAAAGGTGGAGATAACGC
ACTGTGGGCAGATGAAGAGGAAGTACCGTGTCTGCAATGTGACCCGGCGGCCCGCCAGTCACCAAACATT
CCCGCTGCAGCAGGAGAGCGGGCAGACGGTGGAGTGCACGGTGGCCCAGTATTTCAAGGACAGGCACAAG
TTGGTTCTGCGCTACCCCCACCTCCCATGTTTACAAGTCGGACAGGAGCAGAAACACACCTACCTTCCCC
TGGAGGTCTGTAACATTGTGGCAGGACAAAGATGTATTAAAAAATTAACGGACAATCAGACCTCAACCAT
GATCAGAGCGACTGCTAGGTCGGCGCCCGATCGGCAAGAAGAGATTAGCAAATTGATGCGAAGTGCAAGT
TTCAACACAGATCCATACGTCCGTGAATTTGGAATCATGGTCAAAGATGAGATGACAGACGTGACTGGGC
GGGTGCTGCAGCCGCCCTCCATCCTCTACGGGGGCAGGAATAAAGCTATTGCGACCCCTGTCCAGGGCGT
CTGGGACATGCGGAAC
[405 nt withheld, positions 2817-3221]
AACAACATCCTGCTGCCCCAGGGCAGGCCGCCGGTGTTCCAGCAGCCCGTCATCTTTCTGGGAGCAGACG
TCACTCACCCCCCCGCCGGGGATGGGAAGAAGCCCTCCATTGCCGCCGTGGTGGGCAGCATGGACGCCCA
CCCCAATCGCTACTGCGCCACCGTGCGCGTGCAGCAGCACCGGCAGGAGATCATACAAGACCTGGCCGCC
ATGGTCCGCGAGCTCCTCATCCAGTTCTACAAGTCCACGCGCTTCAAGCCCACCCGCATCATCTTCTACC
GCGACGGTGTCTCTGAAGGCCAGTTCCAGCAGGTTCTCCACCACGAGTTGCTGGCCATCCGTGAGGCCTG
TATCAAGCTAGAAAAAGACTACCAGCCCGGGATCACCTTCATCGTGGTGCAGAAGAGGCACCACACCCGG
CTCTTCTGCACTGACAAGAACGAGCGGGTTGGGAAAAGTGGAAACATTCCAGCAGGCACGACTGTGGACA
CGAAAATCACCCACCCCACCGAGTTCGACTTCTACCTGTGTAGTCACGCTGGCATCCAGGGGACAAGCAG
GCCTTCGCACTATCACGTCCTCTGGGACGACAATCGTTTCTCCTCTGATGAGCTGCAGATCCTAACCTAC
CAGCTGTGTCACACCTACGTGCGCTGCACACGCTCCGTGTCCATCCCAGCGCCAGCATACTACGCTCACC
TGGTGGCCTTCCGGGCCAGGTACCACCTGGTGGATAAGGAACATGACGAGGCTGAAGGAGAGCATGAGGA
GGGGCAGGAGAACGGGCGAGACCACCAAGCACTGGCCAAGGCGGTCCAGGTTCACCAAGACACTCTGCGC
ACCATGTACTTTGCTTGAGAATTCTACCGGGTAGGGGAGGCGCTTTTCCCAAGGCAGTCTGGAGCATGCG
CTTTAGCAGCCCCGCTGGGCACTTGGCGCTACACAAGTGGCCTCTGGCCTCGCACACATTCCACATCCAC
CGGTAGGCGCCAACCGGCTCCGTTCTTTGGTGGCCCCTTCGCGCCACCTTCTACTCCTCCCCTAGTCAGG
AAGTTCCCCCCCGCCCCGCAGCTCGCGTCGTGCAGGACGTGACAAATGGAAGTAGCACGTCTCACTAGTC
TCGTGCAGATGGACAGCACCGCTGAGCAATGGAAGCGGGTAGGCCTTTGGGGCAGCGGCCAATAGCAGCT
TTGCTCCTTCGCTTTCTGGGCTCAGAGGCTGGGAAGGGGTGGGTCCGGGGGCGGGCTCAGGGGCGGGCTC
AGGGGCGGGGCGGGCGCCCGAAGGTCCTCCGGAGGCCCGGCATTCTGCACGCTTCAAAAGCGCACGTCTG
CCGCGCTGTTCTCCTCTTCCTCATCTCCGGGCCTTTCGACCTGCAGCCCAAGCTTACCATGACCGAGTAC
AAGCCCACGGTGCGCCTCGCCACCCGCGACGACGTCCCCAGGGCCGTACGCACCCTCGCCGCCGCGTTCG
CCGACTACCCCGCCACGCGCCACACCGTCGATCCGGACCGCCACATCGAGCGGGTCACCGAGCTGCAAGA
ACTCTTCCTCACGCGCGTCGGGCTCGACATCGGCAAGGTGTGGGTCGCGGACGACGGCGCCGCGGTGGCG
GTCTGGACCACGCCGGAGAGCGTCGAAGCGGGGGCGGTGTTCGCCGAGATCGGCCCGCGCATGGCCGAGT
TGAGCGGTTCCCGGCTGGCCGCGCAGCAACAGATGGAAGGCCTCCTGGCGCCGCACCGGCCCAAGGAGCC
CGCGTGGTTCCTGGCCACCGTCGGCGTCTCGCCCGACCACCAGGGCAAGGGTCTGGGCAGCGCCGTCGTG
CTCCCCGGAGTGGAGGCGGCCGAGCGCGCCGGGGTGCCCGCCTTCCTGGAGACCTCCGCGCCCCGCAACC
TCCCCTTCTACGAGCGGCTCGGCTTCACCGTCACCGCCGACGTCGAGGTGCCCGAAGGACCGCGCACCTG
GTGCATGACCCGCAAGCCCGGTGCCTGACGCCCGCCCCACGACCCGCAGCGCCCGACCGAAAGGAGCGCA
CGACCCCATGCATCGATAAAATAAAAGATTTTATTTAGTCTCCAGAAAAAGGGGGGAATGAAAGACCCCA
CCTGTAGGTTTGGCAAGCTAGCTTAAGTAACGCCATTTTGCAAGGCATGGAAAATACATAACTGAGAATA
GAGAAGTTCAGATCAAGGTTAGGAACAGAGAGACAGCAGAATATGGGCCAAACAGGATATCTGTGGTAAG
CAGTTCCTGCCCCGGCTCAGGGCCAAGAACAGATGGTCCCCAGATGCGGTCCCGCCCTCAGCAGTTTCTA
GAGAACCATCAGATGTTTCCAGGGTGCCCCAAGGACCTGAAATGACCCTGTGCCTTATTTGAACTAACCA
ATCAGTTCGCTTCTCGCTTCTGTTCGCGCGCTTCTGCTCCCCGAGCTCAATAAAAGAGCCCACAACCCCT
CACTCGGCGCGCCAGTCCTCCGATAGACTGCGTCGCCCGGGTACCCGTGTATCCAATAAACCCTCTTGCA
GTTGCATCCGACTTGTGGTCTCGCTGTTCCTTGGGAGGGTCTCCTCTGAGTGATTGACTACCCGTCAGCG
GGGGTCTTTCATGGGTAACAGTTTCTTGAAGTTGGAGAACAACATTCTGAGGGTAGGAGTCGAATATTAA
GTAATCCTGACTCAATTAGCCACTGTTTTGAATCCACATACTCCAATACTCCTGAAATAGTTCATTATGG
ACAGCGCAGAAAGAGCTGGGGAGAATTGTGAAATTGTTATCCGCTCACAATTCCACACAACATACGAGCC
GGAAGCATAAAGTGTAAAGCCTGGGGTGCCTAATGAGTGAGCTAACTCACATTAATTGCGTTGCGCTCAC
TGCCCGCTTTCCAGTCGGGAAACCTGTCGTGCCAGCTGCATTAATGAATCGGCCAACGCGCGGGGAGAGG
CGGTTTGCGTATTGGGCGCTCTTCCGCTTCCTCGCTCACTGACTCGCTGCGCTCGGTCGTTCGGCTGCGG
CGAGCGGTATCAGCTCACTCAAAGGCGGTAATACGGTTATCCACAGAATCAGGGGATAACGCAGGAAAGA
ACATGTGAGCAAAAGGCCAGCAAAAGGCCAGGAACCGTAAAAAGGCCGCGTTGCTGGCGTTTTTCCATAG
GCTCCGCCCCCCTGACGAGCATCACAAAAATCGACGCTCAAGTCAGAGGTGGCGAAACCCGACAGGACTA
TAAAGATACCAGGCGTTTCCCCCTGGAAGCTCCCTCGTGCGCTCTCCTGTTCCGACCCTGCCGCTTACCG
GATACCTGTCCGCCTTTCTCCCTTCGGGAAGCGTGGCGCTTTCTCATAGCTCACGCTGTAGGTATCTCAG
TTCGGTGTAGGTCGTTCGCTCCAAGCTGGGCTGTGTGCACGAACCCCCCGTTCAGCCCGACCGCTGCGCC
TTATCCGGTAACTATCGTCTTGAGTCCAACCCGGTAAGACACGACTTATCGCCACTGGCAGCAGCCACTG
GTAACAGGATTAGCAGAGCGAGGTATGTAGGCGGTGCTACAGAGTTCTTGAAGTGGTGGCCTAACTACGG
CTACACTAGAAGAACAGTATTTGGTATCTGCGCTCTGCTGAAGCCAGTTACCTTCGGAAAAAGAGTTGGT
AGCTCTTGATCCGGCAAACAAACCACCGCTGGTAGCGGTGGTTTTTTTGTTTGCAAGCAGCAGATTACGC
GCAGAAAAAAAGGATCTCAAGAAGATCCTTTGATCTTTTCTACGGGGTCTGACGCTCAGTGGAACGAAAA
CTCACGTTAAGGGATTTTGGTCATGAGATTATCAAAAAGGATCTTCACCTAGATCCTTTTAAATTAAAAA
TGAAGTTTTAAATCAATCTAAAGTATATATGAGTAAACTTGGTCTGACAGTTACCAATGCTTAATCAGTG
AGGCACCTATCTCAGCGATCTGTCTATTTCGTTCATCCATAGTTGCCTGACTCCCCGTCGTGTAGATAAC
TACGATACGGGAGGGCTTACCATCTGGCCCCAGTGCTGCAATGATACCGCGAGACCCACGCTCACCGGCT
CCAGATTTATCAGCAATAAACCAGCCAGCCGGAAGGGCCGAGCGCAGAAGTGGTCCTGCAACTTTATCCG
CCTCCATCCAGTCTATTAATTGTTGCCGGGAAGCTAGAGTAAGTAGTTCGCCAGTTAATAGTTTGCGCAA
CGTTGTTGCCATTGCTACAGGCATCGTGGTGTCACGCTCGTCGTTTGGTATGGCTTCATTCAGCTCCGGT
TCCCAACGATCAAGGCGAGTTACATGATCCCCCATGTTGTGCAAAAAAGCGGTTAGCTCCTTCGGTCCTC
CGATCGTTGTCAGAAGTAAGTTGGCCGCAGTGTTATCACTCATGGTTATGGCAGCACTGCATAATTCTCT
TACTGTCATGCCATCCGTAAGATGCTTTTCTGTGACTGGTGAGTACTCAACCAAGTCATTCTGAGAATAG
TGTATGCGGCGACCGAGTTGCTCTTGCCCGGCGTCAATACGGGATAATACCGCGCCACATAGCAGAACTT
TAAAAGTGCTCATCATTGGAAAACGTTCTTCGGGGCGAAAACTCTCAAGGATCTTACCGCTGTTGAGATC
CAGTTCGATGTAACCCACTCGTGCACCCAACTGATCTTCAGCATCTTTTACTTTCACCAGCGTTTCTGGG
TGAGCAAAAACAGGAAGGCAAAATGCCGCAAAAAAGGGAATAAGGGCGACACGGAAATGTTGAATACTCA
TACTCTTCCTTTTTCAATATTATTGAAGCATTTATCAGGGTTATTGTCTCATGAGCGGATACATATTTGA
ATGTATTTAGAAAAATAAACAAATAGGGGTTCCGCGCACATTTCCCCGAAAAGTGCCACCTGACGTCTAA
GAAACCATTATTATCATGACATTAACCTATAAAAATAGGCGTATCACGAGGCCCTTTCGTCTCGCGCGTT
TCGGTGATGACGGTGAAAACCTCTGACACATGCAGCTCCCGGAGACGGTCACAGCTTGTCTGTAAGCGGA
TGCCGGGAGCAGACAAGCCCGTCAGGGCGCGTCAGCGGGTGTTGGCGGGTGTCGGGGCTGGCTTAACTAT
GCGGCATCAGAGCAGATTGTACTGAGAGTGCACCATATGCGGTGTGAAATACCGCACAGATGCGTAAGGA
GAAAATACCGCATCAGGCGCCATTCGCCATTCAGGCTGCGCAACTGTTGGGAAGGGCGATCGGTGCGGGC
CTCTTCGCTATTACGCCAGCTGGCGAAAGGGGGATGTGCTGCAAGGCGATTAAGTTGGGTAACGCCAGGG
TTTTCCCAGTCACGACGTTGTAAAACGACGGCGCAAGGAATGGTGCATGCAAGGAGATGGCGCCCAACAG
TCCCCCGGCCACGGGGCCTGCCACCATACCCACGCCGAAACAAGCGCTCATGAGCCCGAAGTGGCGAGCC
CGATCTTCCCCATCGGTGATGTCGGCGATATAGGCGCCAGCAACCGCACCTGTGGCGCCGGTGATGCCGG
CCACGATGCGTCCGGCGTAGAGGCGATTAGTCCAATTTGTTAAAGACAGGATATCAGTGGTCCAGGCTCT
AGTTTTGACTCAACAATATCACCAGCTGAAGCCTATAGAGTACGAGCCATAGATAAAATAAAAGATTTTA
TTTAGTCTCCAGAAAAAGGGGGGAA
Features (pLannotate 1.2.2; 20 found; start..end, strand, type, name):
    579..920     +  misc_feature   MESV Ψ: packaging signal of murine embryonic stem cell virus
    987..1403    +  CDS            gag (truncated): truncated Moloney murine leukemia virus (MMLV) gag gene lacking the start codon
   1443..1463    +  CDS            FLAG (fragment): FLAG® epitope tag, followed by an enterokinase cleavage site
   1500..4076    +  CDS            AGO2 (sequence partly withheld): AGO2_HUMAN - Also known as EIF2C2. Experimental evidence at protein level: Swiss-Prot protein existence level 1. Required for RNA-mediated gene silencing (RNAi) by the RNA- induced silencing complex (RISC). The 'minimal RISC' appears to include AGO2 bound to a short guide RNA such as a microRNA (miRNA) or short interfering RNA (siRNA). These guide RNAs direct RISC to complementary mRNAs that are targets for RISC-mediated gene silencing. The precise mechanism of gene silencing depends on the degree of complementarity between the miRNA or siRNA and its target. Binding of RISC to a perfectly comp
   4090..4589    +  promoter       PGK promoter: mouse phosphoglycerate kinase 1 promoter
   4610..5209    +  CDS            PuroR: puromycin N-acetyltransferase; pac from Streptomyces alboniger; confers resistance to puromycin
   5309..5823    +  LTR            3' LTR: 3' long terminal repeat from murine embryonic stem cell virus
   5985..6001    -  protein_bind   lac operator: The lac repressor binds to the lac operator to inhibit transcription in E. coli. This inhibition can be relieved by adding lactose or isopropyl-β-D-thiogalactopyranoside (IPTG). lac repressor encoded by lacI
   6009..6039    -  promoter       lac promoter: promoter for the E. coli lac operon
   6054..6075    -  protein_bind   CAP binding site: CAP binding activates transcription in the presence of cAMP. E. coli catabolite activator protein
   6088..6180    -  CDS            lacI (fragment): lac repressor; lacI; The lac repressor binds to the lac operator to inhibit transcription in E. coli. This inhibition can be relieved by adding lactose or isopropyl-β-D-thiogalactopyranoside (IPTG).
   6363..6951    -  rep_origin     ori: high-copy-number ColE1/pMB1/pBR322/pUC origin of replication
   7122..7982    -  CDS            AmpR: β-lactamase; bla; confers resistance to ampicillin, carbenicillin, and related antibiotics
   7983..8087    -  promoter       AmpR promoter: bla
   8182..8217    +  CDS            rop (fragment): Rop protein, which maintains plasmids at low copy number; rop
   8319..8418    +  misc_feature   bom (fragment): basis of mobility region from pBR322
   8424..8573    -  CDS            lacZα (fragment): LacZα fragment of β-galactosidase; lacZ fragment
   8573..8774    -  CDS            TcR (fragment): tetracycline efflux protein; tet; confers resistance to tetracycline
   8775..8873    +  CDS            env (fragment): murine leukemia virus gPr80 envelope polyprotein precursor; env; proteolytically cleaved into gp70SU and p15TM subunits
   8915..515     +  LTR            5' LTR (across the origin): 5' long terminal repeat from murine embryonic stem cell virus
