[The description below was written by a language model from this plasmid's Addgene catalogue record and pLannotate feature annotations shown in this document.]
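Description:
MSCV-Puro-FH-AGO2-5xE is a gammaretroviral expression vector built on the pMSCV-Puro backbone for stable delivery of a tagged, mutant human Argonaute 2 into mammalian cells. The 8.9 kb plasmid is maintained in E. coli through a high-copy ColE1/pUC-type origin and an ampicillin resistance gene (β-lactamase with its own promoter). Short fragments of lacI, lacZα, rop, bom, the tetracycline resistance gene and env are also annotated, and appear to be non-functional remnants of the backbone's cloning history. The retroviral portion is bounded by murine embryonic stem cell virus 5′ and 3′ long terminal repeats and includes the MESV Ψ packaging signal and a truncated, start-codon-less gag segment. Together these allow the transcript to be encapsidated when gag, pol and env are provided in trans by packaging cells.

The AGO2 coding sequence sits directly downstream of the packaging region with no separate internal promoter annotated, so it is presumably transcribed from the 5′ LTR. It carries an N-terminal FLAG-HA tandem tag; the feature table picks up only a FLAG fragment just upstream of the AGO2 open reading frame, while the HA portion is recorded in the catalogue fields. The insert bears five glutamate substitutions (S824E, S828E, T830E, S831E, S834E, collectively "5xE"), a change conventionally used to mimic phosphorylation at serine and threonine residues. Downstream, a mouse PGK promoter drives puromycin N-acetyltransferase so that transduced cells can be selected with puromycin. The construct is suited to generating stable cell lines expressing epitope-tagged 5xE AGO2, consistent with the associated study of an Argonaute phosphorylation cycle in microRNA-mediated silencing. The cloning sites used are not recorded.
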