Addgene plasmid #91993: MSCV-Puro-FH-AGO2-5xE
Purpose: Expresses FLAG-HA-AGO2 [S824E, S828E, T830E, S831E, S834E (5xE)]
Depositing lab: Joshua Mendell. Depositing organization: University of Texas Southwestern Medical Center. Publication: An Argonaute phosphorylation cycle promotes microRNA-mediated silencing. Golden RJ, Chen B, Li T, Braun J, Manjunath H, Chen X, Wu J, Schmid V, Chang TC, Kopp F, Ramirez-Martinez A, Tagliabracci VS, Chen ZJ, Xie Y, Mendell JT. Nature. 2017 Feb 9;542(7640):197-202. doi: 10.1038/nature21025. Epub 2017 Jan 23. PubMed 28114302.
Backbone
  Vector backbone: pMSCV-Puro
  Backbone manufacturer: Clontech
  Vector type: Mammalian Expression, Retroviral
  Selectable markers: Puromycin
Growth in bacteria
  Bacterial resistance: Ampicillin, 100 μg/mL
  Growth temperature: 37°C
  Growth strain: Stbl3
  Copy number: Unknown
Gene/Insert
  Gene/Insert name: AGO2
  Species: H. sapiens (human)
  Mutation: S824E, S828E, T830E, S831E, S834E (5xE)
  Entrez Gene: AGO2 (a.k.a. CASC7, EIF2C2, LESKRES, LINC00980, PPD, Q10)
  Tag / fusion protein: FLAG-HA (N terminal on insert)
  Cloning method: Restriction Enzyme; 5′ cloning site Unknown (unknown if destroyed); 3′ cloning site Unknown (unknown if destroyed)
Resource information
  A portion of this plasmid was derived from a plasmid made by: The parental AGO2 sequence used for this construct was amplified from a Thomas Tuschl lab plasmid (Addgene plasmid # 10822).
Terms and licenses: Academic/Nonprofit Terms; Industry Terms: Not Available to Industry
How to cite: MSCV-Puro-FH-AGO2-5xE was a gift from Joshua Mendell (Addgene plasmid # 91993 ; http://n2t.net/addgene:91993 ; RRID:Addgene_91993)
